>Addgene plasmid #141757 | TFORF0924 | addgene full sequence | sequence record 392752 | Addgene NGS Result
GGCTCCGGTGCCCGTCAGTGGGCAGAGCGCACATCGCCCACAGTCCCCGAGAAGTTGGGGGGAGGGGTCG
GCAATTGAACCGGTGCCTAGAGAAGGTGGCGCGGGGTAAACTGGGAAAGTGATGTCGTGTACTGGCTCCG
CCTTTTTCCCGAGGGTGGGGGAGAACCGTATATAAGTGCAGTAGTCGCCGTGAACGTTCTTTTTCGCAAC
GGGTTTGCCGCCAGAACACAGGTAAGTGCCGTGTGTGGTTCCCGCGGGCCTGGCCTCTTTACGGGTTATG
GCCCTTGCGTGCCTTGAATTACTTCCACCTGGCTGCAGTACGTGATTCTTGATCCCGAGCTTCGGGTTGG
AAGTGGGTGGGAGAGTTCGAGGCCTTGCGCTTAAGGAGCCCCTTCGCCTCGTGCTTGAGTTGAGGCCTGG
CCTGGGCGCTGGGGCCGCCGCGTGCGAATCTGGTGGCACCTTCGCGCCTGTCTCGCTGCTTTCGATAAGT
CTCTAGCCATTTAAAATTTTTGATGACCTGCTGCGACGCTTTTTTTCTGGCAAGATAGTCTTGTAAATGC
GGGCCAAGATCTGCACACTGGTATTTCGGTTTTTGGGGCCGCGGGCGGCGACGGGGCCCGTGCGTCCCAG
CGCACATGTTCGGCGAGGCGGGGCCTGCGAGCGCGGCCACCGAGAATCGGACGGGGGTAGTCTCAAGCTG
GCCGGCCTGCTCTGGTGCCTGGCCTCGCGCCGCCGTGTATCGCCCCGCCCTGGGCGGCAAGGCTGGCCCG
GTCGGCACCAGTTGCGTGAGCGGAAAGATGGCCGCTTCCCGGCCCTGCTGCAGGGAGCTCAAAATGGAGG
ACGCGGCGCTCGGGAGAGCGGGCGGGTGAGTCACCCACACAAAGGAAAAGGGCCTTTCCGTCCTCAGCCG
TCGCTTCATGTGACTCCACGGAGTACCGGGCGCCGTCCAGGCACCTCGATTAGTTCTCGAGCTTTTGGAG
TACGTCGTCTTTAGGTTGGGGGGAGGGGTTTTATGCGATGGAGTTTCCCCACACTGAGTGGGTGGAGACT
GAAGTTAGGCCAGCTTGGCACTTGATGTAATTCTCCTTGGAATTTGCCCTTTTTGAGTTTGGATCTTGGT
TCATTCTCAAGCCTCAGACAGTGGTTCAAAGTTTTTTTCTTCCATTTCAGGTGTCGTGAGGCTAGCACCG
CCACCATGGCAATGGTAGTCAGCACGTGGCGCGACCCCCAGGACGAGGTGCCCGGCTCACAGGGCAGCCA
GGCCTCGCAGGCGCCGCCCGTGCCCGGCCCGCCGCCCGGCGCCCCGCACACGCCACAGACGCCCGGCCAA
GGGGGCCCAGCCAGCACGCCAGCCCAGACGGCGGCCGGTGGCCAGGGCGGCCCTGGCGGCCCGGGTAGCG
ACAAGCAGCAGCAGCAGCAACACATCGAGTGCGTGGTGTGCGGAGACAAGTCGAGCGGCAAGCACTACGG
CCAGTTCACGTGCGAGGGCTGCAAGAGCTTCTTCAAGCGCAGCGTGCGGAGGAACCTGAGCTACACGTGC
CGCGCCAACCGGAACTGTCCCATCGACCAGCACCATCGCAACCAGTGCCAGTACTGCCGCCTCAAAAAGT
GCCTCAAAGTGGGCATGAGACGGGAAGCGGTGCAGAGGGGCAGGATGCCGCCGACCCAGCCGACCCACGG
GCAGTTCGCGCTGACCAACGGGGATCCCCTCAACTGCCACTCGTACCTGTCCGGATATATTTCCCTGCTG
TTGCGCGCGGAGCCCTATCCCACGTCGCGCTTCGGCAGCCAATGCATGCAGCCCAACAACATCATGGGTA
TCGAGAACATTTGCGAACTGGCCGCGAGGATGCTCTTCAGCGCCGTCGAGTGGGCCCGGAACATCCCCTT
CTTCCCCGACCTGCAGATCACGGACCAGGTGGCCCTGCTTCGCCTCACCTGGAGCGAGCTGTTTGTGTTG
AATGCGGCGCAGTGCTCCATGCCCCTCCACGTCGCCCCGCTCCTGGCCGCCGCCGGCCTGCATGCTTCGC
CCATGTCCGCCGACCGGGTGGTCGCCTTTATGGACCACATACGGATCTTCCAAGAGCAAGTGGAGAAGCT
CAAGGCGCTGCACGTTGACTCAGCCGAGTACAGCTGCCTCAAGGCCATAGTCCTGTTCACCTCAGATGCC
TGTGGTCTCTCTGATGTAGCCCATGTGGAAAGCTTGCAGGAAAAGTCTCAGTGTGCTTTGGAAGAATACG
TTAGGAGCCAGTACCCCAACCAGCCGACGAGATTCGGAAAGCTTTTGCTTCGCCTCCCTTCCCTCCGCAC
CGTCTCCTCCTCAGTCATAGAGCAATTGTTTTTCGTCCGTTTGGTAGGTAAAACCCCCATCGAAACCCTC
ATCCGGGATATGTTACTGTCCGGCAGCAGTTTTAACTGGCCGTATATGGCAATTCAATAGTAATGAACTA
GTCCGTAACTTGAAAGTATTTCGATTTCTTGGCTTTATATATCTTGTGGAAAGGACGATTACTGCGTAAC
CAGGATGATCAAACGCGTTAAGTCGACAATCAACCTCTGGATTACAAAATTTGTGAAAGATTGACTGGTA
TTCTTAACTATGTTGCTCCTTTTACGCTATGTGGATACGCTGCTTTAATGCCTTTGTATCATGCTATTGC
TTCCCGTATGGCTTTCATTTTCTCCTCCTTGTATAAATCCTGGTTGCTGTCTCTTTATGAGGAGTTGTGG
CCCGTTGTCAGGCAACGTGGCGTGGTGTGCACTGTGTTTGCTGACGCAACCCCCACTGGTTGGGGCATTG
CCACCACCTGTCAGCTCCTTTCCGGGACTTTCGCTTTCCCCCTCCCTATTGCCACGGCGGAACTCATCGC
CGCCTGCCTTGCCCGCTGCTGGACAGGGGCTCGGCTGTTGGGCACTGACAATTCCGTGGTGTTGTCGGGG
AAATCATCGTCCTTTCCTTGGCTGCTCGCCTGTGTTGCCACCTGGATTCTGCGCGGGACGTCCTTCTGCT
ACGTCCCTTCGGCCCTCAATCCAGCGGACCTTCCTTCCCGCGGCCTGCTGCCGGCTCTGCGGCCTCTTCC
GCGTCTTCGCCTTCGCCCTCAGACGAGTCGGATCTCCCTTTGGGCCGCCTCCCCGCGTCGACTTTAAGAC
CAATGACTTACAAGGCAGCTGTAGATCTTAGCCACTTTTTAAAAGAAAAGGGGGGACTGGAAGGGCTAAT
TCACTCCCAACGAAGACAAGATCTGCTTTTTGCTTGTACTGGGTCTCTCTGGTTAGACCAGATCTGAGCC
TGGGAGCTCTCTGGCTAACTAGGGAACCCACTGCTTAAGCCTCAATAAAGCTTGCCTTGAGTGCTTCAAG
TAGTGTGTGCCCGTCTGTTGTGTGACTCTGGTAACTAGAGATCCCTCAGACCCTTTTAGTCAGTGTGGAA
AATCTCTAGCAGTACGTATAGTAGTTCATGTCATCTTATTATTCAGTATTTATAACTTGCAAAGAAATGA
ATATCAGAGAGTGAGAGGAACTTGTTTATTGCAGCTTATAATGGTTACAAATAAAGCAATAGCATCACAA
ATTTCACAAATAAAGCATTTTTTTCACTGCATTCTAGTTGTGGTTTGTCCAAACTCATCAATGTATCTTA
TCATGTCTGGCTCTAGCTATCCCGCCCCTAACTCCGCCCATCCCGCCCCTAACTCCGCCCAGTTCCGCCC
ATTCTCCGCCCCATGGCTGACTAATTTTTTTTATTTATGCAGAGGCCGAGGCCGCCTCGGCCTCTGAGCT
ATTCCAGAAGTAGTGAGGAGGCTTTTTTGGAGGCCTAGGGACGTACCCAATTCGCCCTATAGTGAGTCGT
ATTACGCGCGCTCACTGGCCGTCGTTTTACAACGTCGTGACTGGGAAAACCCTGGCGTTACCCAACTTAA
TCGCCTTGCAGCACATCCCCCTTTCGCCAGCTGGCGTAATAGCGAAGAGGCCCGCACCGATCGCCCTTCC
CAACAGTTGCGCAGCCTGAATGGCGAATGGG
[124 nt withheld, positions 4022-4145]
C
[91 nt withheld, positions 4147-4237]
A
[49 nt withheld, positions 4239-4287]
CCTTTGACGTTGGAGTCCACGTTCTTT
[37 nt withheld, positions 4315-4351]
ACCCTATCTCGGTCTATTCTTTTGATTTATAAGGGATTTTGCCGATTTCGGCCTATTGGTTAAAAAATGA
GCTGATTTAACAAAAATTTAACGCGAATTTTAACAAAATATTAACGCTTACAATTTAGGTGGCACTTTTC
GGGGAAATGTGCGCGGAACCCCTATTTGTTTATTTTTCTAAATACATTCAAATATGTATCCGCTCATGAG
ACAATAACCCTGATAAATGCTTCAATAATATTGAAAAAGGAAGAGTATGAGTATTCAACATTTCCGTGTC
GCCCTTATTCCCTTTTTTGCGGCATTTTGCCTTCCTGTTTTTGCTCACCCAGAAACGCTGGTGAAAGTAA
AAGATGCTGAAGATCAGTTGGGTGCACGAGTGGGTTACATCGAACTGGATCTCAACAGCGGTAAGATCCT
TGAGAGTTTTCGCCCCGAAGAACGTTTTCCAATGATGAGCACTTTTAAAGTTCTGCTATGTGGCGCGGTA
TTATCCCGTATTGACGCCGGGCAAGAGCAACTCGGTCGCCGCATACACTATTCTCAGAATGACTTGGTTG
AGTACTCACCAGTCACAGAAAAGCATCTTACGGATGGCATGACAGTAAGAGAATTATGCAGTGCTGCCAT
AACCATGAGTGATAACACTGCGGCCAACTTACTTCTGACAACGATCGGAGGACCGAAGGAGCTAACCGCT
TTTTTGCACAACATGGGGGATCATGTAACTCGCCTTGATCGTTGGGAACCGGAGCTGAATGAAGCCATAC
CAAACGACGAGCGTGACACCACGATGCCTGTAGCAATGGCAACAACGTTGCGCAAACTATTAACTGGCGA
ACTACTTACTCTAGCTTCCCGGCAACAATTAATAGACTGGATGGAGGCGGATAAAGTTGCAGGACCACTT
CTGCGCTCGGCCCTTCCGGCTGGCTGGTTTATTGCTGATAAATCTGGAGCCGGTGAGCGTGGGTCTCGCG
GTATCATTGCAGCACTGGGGCCAGATGGTAAGCCCTCCCGTATCGTAGTTATCTACACGACGGGGAGTCA
GGCAACTATGGATGAACGAAATAGACAGATCGCTGAGATAGGTGCCTCACTGATTAAGCATTGGTAACTG
TCAGACCAAGTTTACTCATATATACTTTAGATTGATTTAAAACTTCATTTTTAATTTAAAAGGATCTAGG
TGAAGATCCTTTTTGATAATCTCATGACCAAAATCCCTTAACGTGAGTTTTCGTTCCACTGAGCGTCAGA
CCCCGTAGAAAAGATCAAAGGATCTTCTTGAGATCCTTTTTTTCTGCGCGTAATCTGCTGCTTGCAAACA
AAAAAACCACCGCTACCAGCGGTGGTTTGTTTGCCGGATCAAGAGCTACCAACTCTTTTTCCGAAGGTAA
CTGGCTTCAGCAGAGCGCAGATACCAAATACTGTTCTTCTAGTGTAGCCGTAGTTAGGCCACCACTTCAA
GAACTCTGTAGCACCGCCTACATACCTCGCTCTGCTAATCCTGTTACCAGTGGCTGCTGCCAGTGGCGAT
AAGTCGTGTCTTACCGGGTTGGACTCAAGACGATAGTTACCGGATAAGGCGCAGCGGTCGGGCTGAACGG
GGGGTTCGTGCACACAGCCCAGCTTGGAGCGAACGACCTACACCGAACTGAGATACCTACAGCGTGAGCT
ATGAGAAAGCGCCACGCTTCCCGAAGGGAGAAAGGCGGACAGGTATCCGGTAAGCGGCAGGGTCGGAACA
GGAGAGCGCACGAGGGAGCTTCCAGGGGGAAACGCCTGGTATCTTTATAGTCCTGTCGGGTTTCGCCACC
TCTGACTTGAGCGTCGATTTTTGTGATGCTCGTCAGGGGGGCGGAGCCTATGGAAAAACGCCAGCAACGC
GGCCTTTTTACGGTTCCTGGCCTTTTGCTGGCCTTTTGCTCACATGTTCTTTCCTGCGTTATCCCCTGAT
TCTGTGGATAACCGTATTACCGCCTTTGAGTGAGCTGATACCGCTCGCCGCAGCCGAACGACCGAGCGCA
GCGAGTCAGTGAGCGAGGAAGCGGAAGAGCGCCCAATACGCAAACCGCCTCTCCCCGCGCGTTGGCCGAT
TCATTAATGCAGCTGGCACGACAGGTTTCCCGACTGGAAAGCGGGCAGTGAGCGCAACGCAATTAATGTG
AGTTAGCTCACTCATTAGGCACCCCAGGCTTTACACTTTATGCTTCCGGCTCGTATGTTGTGTGGAATTG
TGAGCGGATAACAATTTCACACAGGAAACAGCTATGACCATGATTACGCCAAGCGCGCAATTAACCCTCA
CTAAAGGGAACAAAAGCTGGAGCTGCAAGCTTAATGTAGTCTTATGCAATACTCTTGTAGTCTTGCAACA
TGGTAACGATGAGTTAGCAACATGCCTTACAAGGAGAGAAAAAGCACCGTGCATGCCGATTGGTGGAAGT
AAGGTGGTACGATCGTGCCTTATTAGGAAGGCAACAGACGGGTCTGACATGGATTGGACGAACCACTGAA
TTGCCGCATTGCAGAGATATTGTATTTAAGTGCCTAGCTCGATACATAAACGGGTCTCTCTGGTTAGACC
AGATCTGAGCCTGGGAGCTCTCTGGCTAACTAGGGAACCCACTGCTTAAGCCTCAATAAAGCTTGCCTTG
AGTGCTTCAAGTAGTGTGTGCCCGTCTGTTGTGTGACTCTGGTAACTAGAGATCCCTCAGACCCTTTTAG
TCAGTGTGGAAAATCTCTAGCAGTGGCGCCCGAACAGGGACTTGAAAGCGAAAGGGAAACCAGAGGAGCT
CTCTCGACGCAGGACTCGGCTTGCTGAAGCGCGCACGGCAAGAGGCGAGGGGCGGCGACTGGTGAGTACG
CCAAAAATTTTGACTAGCGGAGGCTAGAAGGAGAGAGATGGGTGCGAGAGCGTCAGTATTAAGCGGGGGA
GAATTAGATCGCGATGGGAAAAAATTCGGTTAAGGCCAGGGGGAAAGAAAAAATATAAATTAAAACATAT
AGTATGGGCAAGCAGGGAGCTAGAACGATTCGCAGTTAATCCTGGCCTGTTAGAAACATCAGAAGGCTGT
AGACAAATACTGGGACAGCTACAACCATCCCTTCAGACAGGATCAGAAGAACTTAGATCATTATATAATA
CAGTAGCAACCCTCTATTGTGTGCATCAAAGGATAGAGATAAAAGACACCAAGGAAGCTTTAGACAAGAT
AGAGGAAGAGCAAAACAAAAGTAAGACCACCGCACAGCAAGCGGCCGCTGATCTTCAGACCTGGAGGAGG
AGATATGAGGGACAATTGGAGAAGTGAATTATATAAATATAAAGTAGTAAAAATTGAACCATTAGGAGTA
GCACCCACCAAGGCAAAGAGAAGAGTGGTGCAGAGAGAAAAAAGAGCAGTGGGAATAGGAGCTTTGTTCC
TTGGGTTCTTGGGAGCAGCAGGAAGCACTATGGGCGCAGCGTCAATGACGCTGACGGTACAGGCCAGACA
ATTATTGTCTGGTATAGTGCAGCAGCAGAACAATTTGCTGAGGGCTATTGAGGCGCAACAGCATCTGTTG
CAACTCACAGTCTGGGGCATCAAGCAGCTCCAGGCAAGAATCCTGGCTGTGGAAAGATACCTAAAGGATC
AACAGCTCCTGGGGATTTGGGGTTGCTCTGGAAAACTCATTTGCACCACTGCTGTGCCTTGGAATGCTAG
TTGGAGTAATAAATCTCTGGAACAGATTTGGAATCACACGACCTGGATGGAGTGGGACAGAGAAATTAAC
AATTACACAAGCTTAATACACTCCTTAATTGAAGAATCGCAAAACCAGCAAGAAAAGAATGAACAAGAAT
TATTGGAATTAGATAAATGGGCAAGTTTGTGGAATTGGTTTAACATAACAAATTGGCTGTGGTATATAAA
ATTATTCATAATGATAGTAGGAGGCTTGGTAGGTTTAAGAATAGTTTTTGCTGTACTTTCTATAGTGAAT
AGAGTTAGGCAGGGATATTCACCATTATCGTTTCAGACCCACCTCCCAACCCCGAGGGGACCCATGCATT
GCATCTCAATTAGTCAGCAACCAGGTGTGGAAAGTCCCCAGGCTCCCCAGCAGGCAGAAGTATGCAAAGC
ATGCGTCTCAATTAGTCAGCAACCATAGTCCCGCCCCTAACTCCGCCCATCCCGCCCCTAACTCCGCCCA
GTTCCGCCCATTCTCCGCCCCATGGCTGACTAATTTTTTTTATTTATGCAGAGGCCGAGGCCGCCTCGGC
CTCTGAGCTATTCCAGAAGTAGTGAGGAGGCTTTTTTGGAGGCCTAGGCTTTTGCAAAAAGCTTTCTAGA
GGTACCACCGGAGCTTACCATGACCGAGTACAAGCCCACGGTGCGCCTCGCCACCCGCGACGACGTCCCC
AGGGCCGTACGCACCCTCGCCGCCGCGTTCGCCGACTACCCCGCCACGCGCCACACCGTCGATCCGGACC
GCCACATCGAGCGGGTCACCGAGCTGCAAGAACTCTTCCTCACGCGCGTCGGGCTCGACATCGGCAAGGT
GTGGGTCGCGGACGACGGCGCCGCCGTGGCGGTCTGGACCACGCCGGAGAGCGTCGAAGCGGGGGCGGTG
TTCGCCGAGATCGGCCCGCGCATGGCCGAGTTGAGCGGTTCCCGGCTGGCCGCGCAGCAACAGATGGAAG
GCCTCCTGGCGCCGCACCGGCCCAAGGAGCCCGCGTGGTTCCTGGCCACCGTCGGCGTCTCGCCCGACCA
CCAGGGCAAGGGTCTGGGCAGCGCCGTCGTGCTCCCCGGAGTGGAGGCGGCCGAGCGCGCCGGGGTGCCC
GCCTTCCTGGAGACCTCCGCGCCCCGCAACCTCCCCTTCTACGAGCGGCTCGGCTTCACCGTCACCGCCG
ACGTCGAGGTGCCCGAAGGACCGCGCACCTGGTGCATGACCCGCAAGCCCGGTGCCAGTTAACGAATTCT
AGATCTTGAGACAAATGGCAGTATTCATCCACAATTTTAAAAGAAAAGGGGGGATTGGGGGGTACAGTGC
AGGGGAAAGAATAGTAGACATAATAGCAACAGACATACAAACTAAAGAATTACAAAAACAAATTACAAAA
ATTCAAAATTTTCGGGTTTATTACAGGGACAGCAGAGATCCACTTTGGCGCCGGCTCGAGGCCTGCAGGT
GCAAAGATGGATAAAGTTTTAAACAGAGAGGAATCTTTGCAGCTAATGGACCTTCTAGGTCTTGAAAGGA
GTGGGAATT
Features (pLannotate 1.2.2; 31 found; start..end, strand, type, name):
      1..1179    +  promoter       EF-1α promoter: strong constitutive promoter for human elongation factor EF-1α
   1196..2437    +  CDS            NR2F2: COT2_HUMAN - Also known as ARP1, TFCOUP2. Experimental evidence at protein level: Swiss-Prot protein existence level 1. Ligand-activated transcription factor. Activated by high concentrations of 9-cis-retinoic acid and all-trans-retinoic acid, but not by dexamethasone, cortisol or progesterone (in vitro). Regulation of the apolipoprotein A-I gene transcription. Binds to DNA site A. May be required to establish ovary identity during early gonad development (PubMed:29478779). From Homo sapiens (Human).
   2453..2506    +  promoter       U6 promoter (fragment): RNA polymerase III promoter for human U6 snRNA
   2548..3136    +  misc_feature   WPRE: woodchuck hepatitis virus posttranscriptional regulatory element
   3187..3206    +  misc_feature   cPPT/CTS (fragment): central polypurine tract and central termination sequence of HIV-1
   3208..3441    +  LTR            3' LTR (ΔU3): self-inactivating 3' long terminal repeat (LTR) from HIV-1
   3519..3640    +  polyA_signal   SV40 poly(A) signal: SV40 polyadenylation signal
   3680..3815    +  rep_origin     SV40 ori: SV40 origin of replication
   3836..3854    -  promoter       T7 promoter: promoter for bacteriophage T7 RNA polymerase
   3862..4017    +  CDS            lacZα (fragment): LacZα fragment of β-galactosidase; lacZ fragment
   4022..4450    +  rep_origin     f1 ori (sequence partly withheld): f1 bacteriophage origin of replication; arrow indicates direction of (+) strand synthesis
   4503..4607    +  promoter       AmpR promoter: bla
   4608..5468    +  CDS            AmpR: β-lactamase; bla; confers resistance to ampicillin, carbenicillin, and related antibiotics
   5639..6227    +  rep_origin     ori: high-copy-number ColE1/pMB1/pBR322/pUC origin of replication
   6410..6502    +  CDS            lacI (fragment): lac repressor; lacI; The lac repressor binds to the lac operator to inhibit transcription in E. coli. This inhibition can be relieved by adding lactose or isopropyl-β-D-thiogalactopyranoside (IPTG).
   6515..6536    +  protein_bind   CAP binding site: CAP binding activates transcription in the presence of cAMP. E. coli catabolite activator protein
   6551..6581    +  promoter       lac promoter: promoter for the E. coli lac operon
   6589..6605    +  protein_bind   lac operator: The lac repressor binds to the lac operator to inhibit transcription in E. coli. This inhibition can be relieved by adding lactose or isopropyl-β-D-thiogalactopyranoside (IPTG). lac repressor encoded by lacI
   6650..6668    +  promoter       T3 promoter: promoter for bacteriophage T3 RNA polymerase
   6696..6922    +  promoter       RSV promoter: Rous sarcoma virus enhancer/promoter
   6923..7103    +  LTR            5' LTR (truncated): truncated 5' long terminal repeat (LTR) from HIV-1
   7150..7275    +  misc_feature   HIV-1 Ψ: packaging signal of human immunodeficiency virus type 1
   7259..7622    +  CDS            HIV-1 gag (fragment): gag protein from human immunodeficiency virus 1; gag
   7768..8001    +  misc_feature   RRE: The Rev response element (RRE) of HIV-1 allows for Rev-dependent mRNA export from the nucleus to the cytoplasm.
   8378..8404    +  CDS            Rev (fragment): human immunodeficiency virus 1 (HIV-1) Rev protein; rev; enhances nuclear export of unspliced and incompletely spliced viral mRNAs
   8411..8434    +  promoter       SV40 promoter (fragment): SV40 early promoter
   8435..8506    +  promoter       SV40 promoter (fragment): SV40 enhancer and early promoter
   8530..8665    +  rep_origin     SV40 ori: SV40 origin of replication
   8711..9307    +  CDS            PuroR (fragment): puromycin N-acetyltransferase; pac from Streptomyces; confers resistance to puromycin
   9356..9473    +  misc_feature   cPPT/CTS: central polypurine tract and central termination sequence of HIV-1
   9538..9604    +  CDS            small t antigen (fragment): SV40 (simian virus 40) small t antigen
