[The description below was written by a language model from this plasmid's Addgene catalogue record and pLannotate feature annotations shown in this document.]
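Description:
TFORF0924 is a lentiviral mammalian expression plasmid built on the pLX_TRC317 backbone from the Broad Institute Genetic Perturbation Platform, carrying the human transcription factor NR2F2 (also known as COUP-TFII or ARP1). It belongs to a barcoded transcription factor ORF collection in which each synthesized ORF is paired with a unique 24-bp barcode, so that the factor in a given cell can be identified by sequencing in pooled overexpression screens. The full sequence record is about 9.6 kb. In bacteria the plasmid is maintained through a high-copy ColE1/pUC origin and ampicillin resistance (AmpR). An f1 origin and residual lac and T7/T3 cloning-vector elements are also present. The depositor warns that recombination can occur, as is common for LTR-containing vectors.

The viral cassette has a third-generation, self-inactivating layout. An RSV promoter fused to a truncated HIV-1 5' LTR drives genomic RNA production in packaging cells. It is followed by the Ψ packaging signal with a partial gag sequence, the Rev response element for nuclear export, and a cPPT/CTS that aids nuclear import. Within the provirus, an SV40 early promoter drives the puromycin N-acetyltransferase gene for selection of transduced cells. Downstream, the strong constitutive EF-1α promoter drives the NR2F2 coding sequence. The WPRE after the ORF enhances transcript stability and expression, and the ΔU3 3' LTR with an SV40 polyadenylation signal completes the cassette. The barcode is not annotated in the feature table. A short U6-like fragment lies between the ORF and the WPRE, but the record does not explain its role. The construct is intended for stable NR2F2 overexpression, for example in directed differentiation screens.
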