Addgene plasmid #141757: TFORF0924
Purpose: Lentiviral vector for overexpressing transcription factor ORFs with unique 24-bp barcodes. Barcodes facilitate identification of transcription factors in pooled screens.
Depositing lab: Feng Zhang. Depositing organization: Broad Institute. Publication: A transcription factor atlas of directed differentiation. Joung J, Ma S, Tay T, Geiger-Schuller KR, Kirchgatterer PC, Verdine VK, Guo B, Arias-Garcia MA, Allen WE, Singh A, Kuksenko O, Abudayyeh OO, Gootenberg JS, Fu Z, Macrae RK, Buenrostro JD, Regev A, Zhang F. Cell. 2023 Jan 5;186(1):209-229.e26. doi: 10.1016/j.cell.2022.11.026. PubMed 36608654.
Backbone
  Vector backbone: pLX_TRC317
  Backbone manufacturer: Broad Institute Genetic Perturbation Platform
  Backbone size w/o insert (bp): 8264
  Vector type: Mammalian Expression, Lentiviral
  Selectable markers: Puromycin
Growth in bacteria
  Bacterial resistance: Ampicillin, 100 μg/mL
  Growth temperature: 37°C
  Growth strain: NEB Stable
  Copy number: High Copy
Gene/Insert
  Gene/Insert name: NR2F2
  Species: H. sapiens (human)
  Insert size (bp): 1346
  Entrez Gene: NR2F2 (a.k.a. ARP-1, ARP1, CHTD4, COUPTF2, COUPTFB, COUPTFII, NF-E3, SRXX5, SVP40, TFCOUP2)
  Promoter: EF1a
  Cloning method: Unknown
  Sequencing primers: 5′ GGGTGGAGACTGAAGTTAGGCCAG; 3′ CACATAGCGTAAAAGGAGCAACATAG
Terms and licenses: Academic/Nonprofit Terms; Industry Terms: Not Available to Industry
Depositor comments: NM_021005,ENST00000394166 . The transcription factor ORF portion of this plasmid was synthesized by Genewiz. Please test multiple small colonies in case of plasmid recombination. To make this collection available in a timely manner, a portion of this collection was not fully sequenced by Addgene. If an Addgene verified full plasmid sequence is not available, please contact us prior to placing an order to request the full sequence.
How to cite: TFORF0924 was a gift from Feng Zhang (Addgene plasmid # 141757 ; http://n2t.net/addgene:141757 ; RRID:Addgene_141757)
