>Addgene plasmid #141757 | TFORF0924 | depositor partial sequence | sequence record 277408 | Insert
ACCGCCACCATGGCAATGGTAGTCAGCACGTGGCGCGACCCCCAGGACGAGGTGCCCGGCTCACAGGGCA
GCCAGGCCTCGCAGGCGCCGCCCGTGCCCGGCCCGCCGCCCGGCGCCCCGCACACGCCACAGACGCCCGG
CCAAGGGGGCCCAGCCAGCACGCCAGCCCAGACGGCGGCCGGTGGCCAGGGCGGCCCTGGCGGCCCGGGT
AGCGACAAGCAGCAGCAGCAGCAACACATCGAGTGCGTGGTGTGCGGAGACAAGTCGAGCGGCAAGCACT
ACGGCCAGTTCACGTGCGAGGGCTGCAAGAGCTTCTTCAAGCGCAGCGTGCGGAGGAACCTGAGCTACAC
GTGCCGCGCCAACCGGAACTGTCCCATCGACCAGCACCATCGCAACCAGTGCCAGTACTGCCGCCTCAAA
AAGTGCCTCAAAGTGGGCATGAGACGGGAAGCGGTGCAGAGGGGCAGGATGCCGCCGACCCAGCCGACCC
ACGGGCAGTTCGCGCTGACCAACGGGGATCCCCTCAACTGCCACTCGTACCTGTCCGGATATATTTCCCT
GCTGTTGCGCGCGGAGCCCTATCCCACGTCGCGCTTCGGCAGCCAATGCATGCAGCCCAACAACATCATG
GGTATCGAGAACATTTGCGAACTGGCCGCGAGGATGCTCTTCAGCGCCGTCGAGTGGGCCCGGAACATCC
CCTTCTTCCCCGACCTGCAGATCACGGACCAGGTGGCCCTGCTTCGCCTCACCTGGAGCGAGCTGTTTGT
GTTGAATGCGGCGCAGTGCTCCATGCCCCTCCACGTCGCCCCGCTCCTGGCCGCCGCCGGCCTGCATGCT
TCGCCCATGTCCGCCGACCGGGTGGTCGCCTTTATGGACCACATACGGATCTTCCAAGAGCAAGTGGAGA
AGCTCAAGGCGCTGCACGTTGACTCAGCCGAGTACAGCTGCCTCAAGGCCATAGTCCTGTTCACCTCAGA
TGCCTGTGGTCTCTCTGATGTAGCCCATGTGGAAAGCTTGCAGGAAAAGTCTCAGTGTGCTTTGGAAGAA
TACGTTAGGAGCCAGTACCCCAACCAGCCGACGAGATTCGGAAAGCTTTTGCTTCGCCTCCCTTCCCTCC
GCACCGTCTCCTCCTCAGTCATAGAGCAATTGTTTTTCGTCCGTTTGGTAGGTAAAACCCCCATCGAAAC
CCTCATCCGGGATATGTTACTGTCCGGCAGCAGTTTTAACTGGCCGTATATGGCAATTCAATAGTAATGA
ACTAGTCCGTAACTTGAAAGTATTTCGATTTCTTGGCTTTATATATCTTGTGGAAAGGACGATTACTGCG
TAACCAGGATGATCAA
