>Addgene plasmid #141757 | TFORF0924 | depositor partial sequence | sequence record 277409 | Barcode
TTACTGCGTAACCAGGATGATCAA
